>Addgene plasmid #148496 | pT7-V5-SBP-C1-HsMex3C_AD | depositor full sequence | sequence record 290944 | Full Sequence
TAGTTATTAATAGTAATCAATTACGGGGTCATTAGTTCATAGCCCATATATGGAGTTCCGCGTTACATAA
CTTACGGTAAATGGCCCGCCTGGCTGACCGCCCAACGACCCCCGCCCATTGACGTCAATAATGACGTATG
TTCCCATAGTAACGCCAATAGGGACTTTCCATTGACGTCAATGGGTGGAGTATTTACGGTAAACTGCCCA
CTTGGCAGTACATCAAGTGTATCATATGCCAAGTACGCCCCCTATTGACGTCAATGACGGTAAATGGCCC
GCCTGGCATTATGCCCAGTACATGACCTTATGGGACTTTCCTACTTGGCAGTACATCTACGTATTAGTCA
TCGCTATTACCATGGTGATGCGGTTTTGGCAGTACATCAATGGGCGTGGATAGCGGTTTGACTCACGGGG
ATTTCCAAGTCTCCACCCCATTGACGTCAATGGGAGTTTGTTTTGGCACCAAAATCAACGGGACTTTCCA
AAATGTCGTAACAACTCCGCCCCATTGACGCAAATGGGCGGTAGGCGTGTACGGTGGGAGGTCTATATAA
GCAGAGCTCTCTGGCTAACTAGAGAACCCACTGCTTACTGGCTTATCGAAATTAATACGACTCACTATAG
GGAGACCCAAGCTCTAGCGCTACCGGTCGCCACCATGGGTAAGCCTATCCCTAACCCTCTCCTCGGTCTC
GATTCTACGCCCGGAAGCGGTAGCGGTACGATGGACGAGAAGACCACCGGCTGGGGGGGCGGCCACGTGG
TGGAGGGCCTGGCCGGCGAGCTGGAGCAGCTGCGGGCCAGGCTGGAGCACCACCCTCAGGGCCAGCGGGA
GCCCAGATCTCGAGCTCAAGCTTCGAATTCTGCAGTCGACGGTACCGCGGGCCCGGGATCCATGCCCAGC
GGCAGCTCCGCGGCCCTGGCCCCGGCGGCGGCGGGGGTGCTGTACGGAGGGGACGATGCCCAGGGCATGA
TGGCGGCGATGCTGTCCCACGCCTACGGCCCCGGCGGTTGTGGGGCGGCGGCGGCCGCCCTGAACGGGGA
GCAGGCGGCCCTGCTCCGGAGAAAGAGCGTCAACACCACCGAGTGCGTCCCGGTGCCCAGCTCCGAGCAC
GTCGCCGAGATCGTCGGCCGCCAGGGTTGTAAAATTAAAGCACTGAGAGCCAAGACAAACACGTATATCA
AGACTCCTGTTCGTGGTGAAGAGCCCATTTTTGTTGTCACTGGAAGGAAAGAAGATGTTGCCATGGCCAA
AAGAGAGATCCTCTCAGCTGCAGAGCACTTCTCCATGATTCGTGCATCTCGAAACAAAAATGGGCCTGCC
CTGGGAGGATTATCATGTAGTCCTAATCTGCCCGGTCAAACCACCGTCCAAGTCAGGGTCCCTTATCGTG
TGGTAGGATTAGTGGTTGGACCCAAAGGAGCAACTATTAAAAGAATTCAGCAGCAGACCCACACCTACAT
AGTAACTCCGAGCAGAGATAAGGAACCTGTCTTTGAAGTGACAGGGATGCCTGAAAATGTTGACCGAGCA
CGGGAAGAAATAGAAATGCATATTGCCATGCGTACAGGAAACTATATAGAGCTCAATGAAGAGAATGATT
TCCATTACAATGGTACCGATGTAAGCTTTGAAGGTGGCACTCTTGGCTCTGCGTGGCTCTCCTCCAATCC
TGTTCCTCCTAGCCGCGCAAGAATGATATCCAATTATCGAAATGATAGTTCCAGTTCTCTAGGAAGTGGC
TCTACAGATTCCTACTTTGGAAGCAATAGGCTGGCTGACTTTAGTCCAACAAGCCCATTTAGCACAGGAA
ACTTCTGGTTTGGAGATACACTACCATCTGTAGGCTCAGAAGACCTAGCAGTTGACTCTCCTGCCTTTGA
CTCTTTACCAACATCTGCTCAAACTATCTGGACTCCATTTGAACCAGTTAACCCACTCTCTGGCTTTGGG
AGTGATCCTTCTGGTAACATGAAGACTCAGCGCAGAGGAAGTCAGCCATCTACTCCTCGTCTGTCTCCTA
CATTTCCTGAGAGCATAGAACATCCACTTGCTCGGAGGGTTAGGAGCGACCCACCTAGTACAGGCAACCA
TGTTGGCCTTCCAATATATATCCCTGCTTTTTCTAATGGTACCAATAGTTACTCCTCTTCCAATGGTGGT
TCCACCTCTAGCTCACCTCCAGAATCAAGACGAAAGCACGACTGTGTGATTTGCTTTGAGAATGAGGTTA
TTGCTGCCCTAGTTCCATGTGGCCACAACCTCTTCTGCATGGAATGTGCCAACAAGATCTGTGAAAAGAG
AACGCCATCATGTCCAGTTTGCCAGACAGCTGTTACTCAGGCAATCCAAATTCACTCTTAATCTAGATAA
CTGATCATAATCAGCCATACCACATTTGTAGAGGTTTTACTTGCTTTAAAAAACCTCCCACACCTCCCCC
TGAACCTGAAACATAAAATGAATGCAATTGTTGTTGTTAACTTGTTTATTGCAGCTTATAATGGTTACAA
ATAAAGCAATAGCATCACAAATTTCACAAATAAAGCATTTTTTTCACTGCATTCTAGTTGTGGTTTGTCC
AAACTCATCAATGTATCTTAACGCGTAAATTGTAAGCGTTAATATTTTGTTAAAATTCGCGTTAAATTTT
TGTTAAATCAGCTCATTTTTTAACCAATAGGCCGAAATCGGCAAAATCCCTTATAAATCAAAAGAATAGA
CCGAGATAGGGT
[37 nt withheld, positions 2743-2779]
AAAGAACGTGGACTCCAACGTCAAAGG
[49 nt withheld, positions 2807-2855]
T
[91 nt withheld, positions 2857-2947]
G
[124 nt withheld, positions 2949-3072]
CAGGTGGCACTTTTCGGGGAAATGTGCGCGGAACCCCTATTTGTTTATTTTTCTAAATACATTCAAATAT
GTATCCGCTCATGAGACAATAACCCTGATAAATGCTTCAATAATATTGAAAAAGGAAGAGTCCTGAGGCG
GAAAGAACCAGCTGTGGAATGTGTGTCAGTTAGGGTGTGGAAAGTCCCCAGGCTCCCCAGCAGGCAGAAG
TATGCAAAGCATGCATCTCAATTAGTCAGCAACCAGGTGTGGAAAGTCCCCAGGCTCCCCAGCAGGCAGA
AGTATGCAAAGCATGCATCTCAATTAGTCAGCAACCATAGTCCCGCCCCTAACTCCGCCCATCCCGCCCC
TAACTCCGCCCAGTTCCGCCCATTCTCCGCCCCATGGCTGACTAATTTTTTTTATTTATGCAGAGGCCGA
GGCCGCCTCGGCCTCTGAGCTATTCCAGAAGTAGTGAGGAGGCTTTTTTGGAGGCCTAGGCTTTTGCAAA
GATCGATCAAGAGACAGGATGAGGATCGTTTCGCATGATTGAACAAGATGGATTGCACGCAGGTTCTCCG
GCCGCTTGGGTGGAGAGGCTATTCGGCTATGACTGGGCACAACAGACAATCGGCTGCTCTGATGCCGCCG
TGTTCCGGCTGTCAGCGCAGGGGCGCCCGGTTCTTTTTGTCAAGACCGACCTGTCCGGTGCCCTGAATGA
ACTGCAAGACGAGGCAGCGCGGCTATCGTGGCTGGCCACGACGGGCGTTCCTTGCGCAGCTGTGCTCGAC
GTTGTCACTGAAGCGGGAAGGGACTGGCTGCTATTGGGCGAAGTGCCGGGGCAGGATCTCCTGTCATCTC
ACCTTGCTCCTGCCGAGAAAGTATCCATCATGGCTGATGCAATGCGGCGGCTGCATACGCTTGATCCGGC
TACCTGCCCATTCGACCACCAAGCGAAACATCGCATCGAGCGAGCACGTACTCGGATGGAAGCCGGTCTT
GTCGATCAGGATGATCTGGACGAAGAGCATCAGGGGCTCGCGCCAGCCGAACTGTTCGCCAGGCTCAAGG
CGAGCATGCCCGACGGCGAGGATCTCGTCGTGACCCATGGCGATGCCTGCTTGCCGAATATCATGGTGGA
AAATGGCCGCTTTTCTGGATTCATCGACTGTGGCCGGCTGGGTGTGGCGGACCGCTATCAGGACATAGCG
TTGGCTACCCGTGATATTGCTGAAGAGCTTGGCGGCGAATGGGCTGACCGCTTCCTCGTGCTTTACGGTA
TCGCCGCTCCCGATTCGCAGCGCATCGCCTTCTATCGCCTTCTTGACGAGTTCTTCTGAGCGGGACTCTG
GGGTTCGAAATGACCGACCAAGCGACGCCCAACCTGCCATCACGAGATTTCGATTCCACCGCCGCCTTCT
ATGAAAGGTTGGGCTTCGGAATCGTTTTCCGGGACGCCGGCTGGATGATCCTCCAGCGCGGGGATCTCAT
GCTGGAGTTCTTCGCCCACCCTAGGGGGAGGCTAACTGAAACACGGAAGGAGACAATACCGGAAGGAACC
CGCGCTATGACGGCAATAAAAAGACAGAATAAAACGCACGGTGTTGGGTCGTTTGTTCATAAACGCGGGG
TTCGGTCCCAGGGCTGGCACTCTGTCGATACCCCACCGAGACCCCATTGGGGCCAATACGCCCGCGTTTC
TTCCTTTTCCCCACCCCACCCCCCAAGTTCGGGTGAAGGCCCAGGGCTCGCAGCCAACGTCGGGGCGGCA
GGCCCTGCCATAGCCTCAGGTTACTCATATATACTTTAGATTGATTTAAAACTTCATTTTTAATTTAAAA
GGATCTAGGTGAAGATCCTTTTTGATAATCTCATGACCAAAATCCCTTAACGTGAGTTTTCGTTCCACTG
AGCGTCAGACCCCGTAGAAAAGATCAAAGGATCTTCTTGAGATCCTTTTTTTCTGCGCGTAATCTGCTGC
TTGCAAACAAAAAAACCACCGCTACCAGCGGTGGTTTGTTTGCCGGATCAAGAGCTACCAACTCTTTTTC
CGAAGGTAACTGGCTTCAGCAGAGCGCAGATACCAAATACTGTCCTTCTAGTGTAGCCGTAGTTAGGCCA
CCACTTCAAGAACTCTGTAGCACCGCCTACATACCTCGCTCTGCTAATCCTGTTACCAGTGGCTGCTGCC
AGTGGCGATAAGTCGTGTCTTACCGGGTTGGACTCAAGACGATAGTTACCGGATAAGGCGCAGCGGTCGG
GCTGAACGGGGGGTTCGTGCACACAGCCCAGCTTGGAGCGAACGACCTACACCGAACTGAGATACCTACA
GCGTGAGCTATGAGAAAGCGCCACGCTTCCCGAAGGGAGAAAGGCGGACAGGTATCCGGTAAGCGGCAGG
GTCGGAACAGGAGAGCGCACGAGGGAGCTTCCAGGGGGAAACGCCTGGTATCTTTATAGTCCTGTCGGGT
TTCGCCACCTCTGACTTGAGCGTCGATTTTTGTGATGCTCGTCAGGGGGGCGGAGCCTATGGAAAAACGC
CAGCAACGCGGCCTTTTTACGGTTCCTGGCCTTTTGCTGGCCTTTTGCTCACATGTTCTTTCCTGCGTTA
TCCCCTGATTCTGTGGATAACCGTATTACCGCCATGCAT
Features (pLannotate 1.2.2; 18 found; start..end, strand, type, name):
     61..364     +  enhancer       CMV enhancer: human cytomegalovirus immediate early enhancer
    365..568     +  promoter       CMV promoter: human cytomegalovirus (CMV) immediate early promoter
    564..597     +  LTR            5' LTR (truncated) (fragment): truncated 5' long terminal repeat (LTR) from HIV-1
    613..631     +  promoter       T7 promoter: promoter for bacteriophage T7 RNA polymerase
    668..709     +  CDS            V5 tag: epitope tag from simian virus 5
    731..844     +  CDS            SBP: streptavidin-binding peptide selected from a peptide library; binds streptavidin with nanomolar affinity (Keefe et al., 2001)
    845..901     +  misc_feature   MCS: multiple cloning site
    902..2368    +  CDS            MEX3C (fragment): MEX3C_HUMAN - Also known as RKHD2, RNF194. Experimental evidence at protein level: Swiss-Prot protein existence level 1. E3 ubiquitin ligase responsible for the post-transcriptional regulation of common HLA-A allotypes. Binds to the 3' UTR of HLA-A2 mRNA, and regulates its levels by promoting mRNA decay. RNA binding is sufficient to prevent translation, but ubiquitin ligase activity is required for mRNA degradation. From Homo sapiens (Human).
   2382..2466    +  CDS            large T antigen (fragment): large T antigen from SV40 (simian virus 40)
   2489..2610    +  polyA_signal   SV40 poly(A) signal: SV40 polyadenylation signal
   2644..3072    -  rep_origin     f1 ori (sequence partly withheld): f1 bacteriophage origin of replication; arrow indicates direction of (+) strand synthesis
   3099..3203    +  promoter       AmpR promoter: bla
   3205..3562    +  promoter       SV40 promoter: SV40 enhancer and early promoter
   3597..4391    +  CDS            NeoR/KanR: aminoglycoside phosphotransferase from Tn5; aph(3')-II (or nptII); confers resistance to neomycin, kanamycin, and G418 (Geneticin®)
   4412..4564    +  CDS            ble (fragment): BLE_KLEPN - Experimental evidence at protein level: Swiss-Prot protein existence level 1. Binding protein with a strong affinity to the bleomycin family of antibiotics. Binds to CL990; an antimitotic-antibiotic compound. From Klebsiella pneumoniae.
   4623..4670    +  polyA_signal   HSV TK poly(A) signal: herpes simplex virus thymidine kinase polyadenylation signal (Cole and Stacy, 1985)
   4761..4777    -  polyA_signal   bGH poly(A) signal (fragment): bovine growth hormone polyadenylation signal
   4999..5587    +  rep_origin     ori: high-copy-number ColE1/pMB1/pBR322/pUC origin of replication
