[The description below was written by a language model from this plasmid's Addgene catalogue record and pLannotate feature annotations shown in this document.]
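Description:
pT7-V5-SBP-C1-HsMex3C_AD is a 5.7 kb mammalian expression plasmid carrying human MEX3C, an RNA-binding E3 ubiquitin ligase (also known as RKHD2 or RNF194) implicated in post-transcriptional regulation and mRNA decay. The record lists the backbone as unknown. However, the annotated layout resembles a C1-style CMV expression vector: a high-copy ColE1/pUC origin for propagation in E. coli, an f1 origin, and a single NeoR/KanR (Tn5 aminoglycoside phosphotransferase) cassette. This cassette is driven by tandem bacterial (bla) and SV40 early promoters and is terminated by the HSV TK polyadenylation signal. The arrangement gives kanamycin resistance in bacteria and could allow G418 selection in mammalian cells.

The expression cassette uses the CMV immediate early enhancer and promoter, followed by a T7 promoter that could also permit in vitro transcription with T7 RNA polymerase. Downstream lie a V5 epitope tag and a streptavidin-binding peptide (SBP), then a short multiple cloning site and the MEX3C coding sequence, so the protein is evidently produced with an N-terminal V5-SBP tag. An SV40 poly(A) signal ends the transcript. The annotation marks the MEX3C match as a fragment relative to the Swiss-Prot reference, and the depositor notes one non-silent mutation compared with a variant 2 reference sequence. The meaning of the "AD" suffix is not stated. Short hits to an HIV-1 LTR, SV40 large T antigen, ble and bGH poly(A) are small fragments, most likely incidental vector sequence rather than functional elements.

The V5 tag supports immunodetection and the SBP tag supports streptavidin pull-down, so the construct suits expression and affinity capture of MEX3C in cultured human cells. The stated purpose is simply mammalian expression. The deposited sequence may be theoretical rather than fully verified.
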