Addgene plasmid #148496: pT7-V5-SBP-C1-HsMex3C_AD
Purpose: Mammalian Expression of HsMex3C
Depositing lab: Elisa Izaurralde. Depositing organization: Max Planck Institute for Developmental Biology.
Backbone
  Vector backbone: Unknown
  Vector type: Mammalian Expression
Growth in bacteria
  Bacterial resistance: Kanamycin, 50 μg/mL
  Growth temperature: 37°C
  Growth strain: DH5alpha
  Copy number: High Copy
Gene/Insert
  Gene/Insert name: HsMex3C
  Species: H. sapiens (human)
  Mutation: one non silent mutation compared to variant 2 from ENA :KC456344
  Entrez Gene: MEX3C (a.k.a. RKHD2, BM-013, MEX-3C, RNF194, FLJ38871)
  Cloning method: Unknown
Terms and licenses: Academic/Nonprofit Terms; Industry Terms: Not Available to Industry
Depositor comments: Plasmids from this collection were made available to the research community and donated after the lab closed. Please note that the sequence provided by the depositing laboratory may be theoretical/predicted or based on Sanger sequencing results. There may be discrepancies between sequencing results obtained by Addgene and the depositor sequence. If an Addgene verified sequence is not available, please contact before placing your order to request that our lab fully sequence the plasmid.
How to cite: pT7-V5-SBP-C1-HsMex3C_AD was a gift from Elisa Izaurralde (Addgene plasmid # 148496 ; http://n2t.net/addgene:148496 ; RRID:Addgene_148496)
